>Addgene plasmid #55763 | CFP(159-238)-beta-5 in pcDNAI/Amp | depositor full sequence | sequence record 114867 | CFP(159-238)-beta-5 in pcDNAI/Amp sequence 6097 bps
GGCGTAATCTGCTGCTTGCAAACAAAAAAACCACCGCTACCAGCGGTGGTTTGTTTGCCGGATCAAGAGC
TACCAACTCTTTTTCCGAAGGTAACTGGCTTCAGCAGAGCGCAGATACCAAATACTGTCCTTCTAGTGTA
GCCGTAGTTAGGCCACCACTTCAAGAACTCTGTAGCACCGCCTACATACCTCGCTCTGCTAATCCTGTTA
CCAGTGGCTGCTGCCAGTGGCGATAAGTCGTGTCTTACCGGGTTGGACTCAAGACGATAGTTACCGGATA
AGGCGCAGCGGTCGGGCTGAACGGGGGGTTCGTGCACACAGCCCAGCTTGGAGCGAACGACCTACACCGA
ACTGAGATACCTACAGCGTGAGCATTGAGAAAGCGCCACGCTTCCCGAAGGGAGAAAGGCGGACAGGTAT
CCGGTAAGCGGCAGGGTCGGAACAGGAGAGCGCACGAGGGAGCTTCCAGGGGGAAACGCCTGGTATCTTT
ATAGTCCTGTCGGGTTTCGCCACCTCTGACTTGAGCGTCGATTTTTGTGATGCTCGTCAGGGGGGCGGAG
CCTATGGAAAAACGCCAGCAACGCAAGCTAGCTTCTAGCTAGAAATTGTAAACGTTAATATTTTGTTAAA
ATTCGCGTTAAATTTTTGTTAAATCAGCTCATTTTTTAACCAATAGGCCGAAATCGGCAAAATCCCTTAT
AAATCAAAAGAATAGCCCGAGATAGGGT
[37 nt withheld, positions 729-765]
AAAGAACGTGGACTCCAACGTCAAAGGGCGAAAAACCGTCTATCAGGGCGATGGCC
[115 nt withheld, positions 822-936]
G
[144 nt withheld, positions 938-1081]
ACCGTATAACGTGCTTTCCTCGTTG
[64 nt withheld, positions 1107-1170]
CTGGATTACCAAAGGGCCTCGTGATACGCCTATTTTTATAGGTTAATGTCATGATAATAATGGTTTCTTA
GACGTCAGGTGGCACTTTTCGGGGAAATGTGCGCGGAACCCCTATTTGTTTATTTTTCTAAATACATTCA
AATATGTATCCGCTCATGAGACAATAACCCTGATAAATGCTTCAATAATATTGAAAAAGGAAGAGTATGA
GTATTCAACATTTCCGTGTCGCCCTTATTCCCTTTTTTGCGGCATTTTGCCTTCCTGTTTTTGCTCACCC
AGAAACGCTGGTGAAAGTAAAAGATGCTGAAGATCAGTTGGGTGCACGAGTGGGTTACATCGAACTGGAT
CTCAACAGCGGTAAGATCCTTGAGAGTTTTCGCCCCGAAGAACGTTTTCCAATGATGAGCACTTTTAAAG
TTCTGCTATGTGGCGCGGTATTATCCCGTGTTGACGCCGGGCAAGAGCAACTCGGTCGCCGCATACACTA
TTCTCAGAATGACTTGGTTGAGTACTCACCAGTCACAGAAAAGCATCTTACGGATGGCATGACAGTAAGA
GAATTATGCAGTGCTGCCATAACCATGAGTGATAACACTGCGGCCAACTTACTTCTGACAACGATCGGAG
GACCGAAGGAGCTAACCGCTTTTTTGCACAACATGGGGGATCATGTAACTCGCCTTGATCGTTGGGAACC
GGAGCTGAATGAAGCCATACCAAACGACGAGCGTGACACCACGATGCCTGCAGCAATGGCAACAACGTTG
CGCAAACTATTAACTGGCGAACTACTTACTCTAGCTTCCCGGCAACAATTAATAGACTGGATGGAGGCGG
ATAAAGTTGCAGGACCACTTCTGCGCTCGGCCCTTCCGGCTGGCTGGTTTATTGCTGATAAATCTGGAGC
CGGTGAGCGTGGGTCTCGCGGTATCATTGCAGCACTGGGGCCAGATGGTAAGCCCTCCCGTATCGTAGTT
ATCTACACGACGGGGAGTCAGGCAACTATGGATGAACGAAATAGACAGATCGCTGAGATAGGTGCCTCAC
TGATTAAGCATTGGTAACTGTCAGACCAAGTTTACTCATATATACTTTAGATTGATTTAAAACTTCATTT
TTAATTTCTCTAGCGCGTTGACATTGATTATTGACTAGTTATTAATAGTAATCAATTACGGGGTCATTAG
TTCATAGCCCATATATGGAGTTCCGCGTTACATAACTTACGGTAAATGGCCCGCCTGGCTGACCGCCCAA
CGACCCCCGCCCATTGACGTCAATAATGACGTATGTTCCCATAGTAACGCCAATAGGGACTTTCCATTGA
CGTCAATGGGTGGACTATTTACGGTAAACTGCCCACTTGGCAGTACATCAAGTGTATCATATGCCAAGTA
CGCCCCCTATTGACGTCAATGACGGTAAATGGCCCGCCTGGCATTATGCCCAGTACATGACCTTATGGGA
CTTTCCTACTTGGCAGTACATCTACGTATTAGTCATCGCTATTACCATGGTGATGCGGTTTTGGCAGTAC
ATCAATGGGCGTGGATAGCGGTTTGACTCACGGGGATTTCCAAGTCTCCACCCCATTGACGTCAATGGGA
GTTTGTTTTGGCACCAAAATCAACGGGACTTTCCAAAATGTCGTAACAACTCCGCCCCATTGACGCAAAT
GGGCGGTAGGCGTGTACGGTGGGAGGTCTATATAAGCAGAGCTCTCTGGCTAACTAGAGAACCCACTGCT
TACTGGCTTATCGAAATTAATACGACTCACTATAGGGAGACCCAAGCTTGGTACCGAGCTCGGATCCGCC
ACCATGGGCAAGAACGGCATCAAGGCCCACTTCAAGATCCGCCACAACATCGAGGACGGCAGCGTGCAGC
TCGCCGACCACTACCAGCAGAACACCCCCATCGGCGACGGCCCCGTGCTGCTGCCCGACAACCACTACCT
GAGCACCCAGTCCGCCCTGAGCAAAGACCCCAACGAGAAGCGCGATCACATGGTCCTGCTGGAGTTCGTG
ACCGCCGCCGGGATCACTCTCGGCATGGACGAGCTGTACAAGAGATCCATCGCAACCATGGCAACCGAGG
GGCTGCACGAGAACGAGACGCTGGCGTCGCTGAAGAGCGAGGCCGAGAGCCTCAAGGGCAAGCTGGAGGA
GGAGCGAGCCAAGCTGCACGATGTGGAGCTGCACCAGGTGGCGGAGCGGGTGGAGGCCCTGGGGCAGTTT
GTCATGAAGACCAGAAGGACCCTCAAAGGCCACGGGAACAAAGTCCTGTGCATGGACTGGTGCAAAGATA
AGAGGAGGATCGTGAGCTCGTCACAGGATGGGAAGGTGATCGTGTGGGATTCCTTCACCACAAACAAGGA
GCACGCGGTCACCATGCCCTGCACGTGGGTGATGGCATGTGCTTATGCCCCATCGGGATGTGCCATTGCT
TGTGGTGGTTTGGATAATAAGTGTTCTGTGTACCCCTTGACGTTTGACAAAAATGAAAACATGGCTGCCA
AAAAGAAGTCTGTTGCTATGCACACCAACTACCTGTCGGCCTGCAGCTTCACCAACTCTGACATGCAGAT
CCTGACAGCGAGCGGCGATGGCACATGTGCCCTGTGGGACGTGGAGAGCGGGCAGCTGCTGCAGAGCTTC
CACGGACATGGGGCTGACGTCCTCTGCTTGGACCTGGCCCCCTCAGAAACTGGAAACACCTTCGTGTCTG
GGGGATGTGACAAGAAAGCCATGGTGTGGGACATGCGCTCCGGCCAGTGCGTGCAGGCCTTTGAAACACA
TGAATCTGACATCAACAGTGTCCGGTACTACCCCAGTGGAGATGCCTTTGCTTCAGGGTCAGATGACGCT
ACGTGTCGCCTCTATGACCTGCGGGCAGATAGGGAGGTTGCCATCTATTCCAAAGAAAGCATCATATTTG
GAGCATCCAGCGTGGACTTCTCCCTCAGTGGTCGCCTGCTGTTTGCTGGATACAATGATTACACTATCAA
CGTCTGGGATGTTCTCAAAGGGTCCCGGGTCTCCATCCTGTTTGGACATGAAAACCGCGTTAGCACTCTA
CGAGTTTCCCCCGATGGGACTGCTTTCTGCTCTGGATCATGGGATCATACCCTCAGAGTCTGGGCCTAAA
GATCTATCACACTGGCGGCCGCTCGAGCATGCATCTAGAGGGCCCTATTCTATAGTGTCACCTAAATGCT
AGAGGATCTTTGTGAAGGAACCTTACTTCTGTGGTGTGACATAATTGGACAAACTACCTACAGAGATTTA
AAGCTCTAAGGTAAATATAAAATTTTTAAGTGTATAATGTGTTAAACTACTGATTCTAATTGTTTGTGTA
TTTTAGATTCCAACCTATGGAACTGATGAATGGGAGCAGTGGTGGAATGCCTTTAATGAGGAAAACCTGT
TTTGCTCAGAAGAAATGCCATCTAGTGATGATGAGGCTACTGCTGACTCTCAACATTCTACTCCTCCAAA
AAAGAAGAGAAAGGTAGAAGACCCCAAGGACTTTCCTTCAGAATTGCTAAGTTTTTTGAGTCATGCTGTG
TTTAGTAATAGAACTCTTGCTTGCTTTGCTATTTACACCACAAAGGAAAAAGCTGCACTGCTATACAAGA
AAATTATGGAAAAATATTTGATGTATAGTGCCTTGACTAGAGATCATAATCAGCCATACCACATTTGTAG
AGGTTTTACTTGCTTTAAAAAACCTCCCACACCTCCCCCTGAACCTGAAACATAAAATGAATGCAATTGT
TGTTGTTAACTTGTTTATTGCAGCTTATAATGGTTACAAATAAAGCAATAGCATCACAAATTTCACAAAT
AAAGCATTTTTTTCACTGCATTCTAGTTGTGGTTTGTCCAAACTCATCAATGTATCTTATCATGTCTGGA
TCATCCCGCCATGGTATCAACGCCATATTTCTATTTACAGTAGGGACCTCTTCGTTGTGTAGGTACCGCT
GTATTCCTAGGGAAATAGTAGAGGCACCTTGAACTGTCTGCATCAGCCATATAGCCCCCGCTGTTCGACT
TACAAACACAGGCACAGTACTGACAAACCCATACACCTCCTCTGAAATACCCATAGTTGCTAGGGCTGTC
TCCGAACTCATTACACCCTCCAAAGTCAGAGCTGTAATTTCGCCATCAAGGGCAGCGAGGGCTTCTCCAG
ATAAAATAGCTTCTGCCGAGAGTCCCGTAAGGGTAGACACTTCAGCTAATCCCTCGATGAGGTCTACTAG
AATAGTCAGTGCGGCTCCCATTTTGAAAATTCACTTACTTGATCAGCTTCAGAAGATGGCGGAGGGCCTC
CAACACAGTAATTTTCCTCCCGACTCTTAAAATAGAAAATGTCAAGTCAGTTAAGCAGGAAGTGGACTAA
CTGACGCAGCTGGCCGTGCGACATCCTCTTTTAATTAGTTGCTAGGCAACGCCCTCCAGAGGGCGTGTGG
TTTTGCAAGAGGAAGCAAAAGCCTCTCCACCCAGGCCTAGAATGTTTCCACCCAATCATTACTATGACAA
CAGCTGTTTTTTTTAGTATTAAGCAGAGGCCGGGGACCCCTGGGCCCGCTTACTCTGGAGAAAAAGAAGA
GAGGCATTGTAGAGGCTTCCAGAGGCAACTTGTCAAAACAGGACTGCTTCTATTTCTGTCACACTGTCTG
GCCCTGTCACAAGGTCCAGCACCTCCATACCCCCTTTAATAAGCAGTTTGGGAACGGGTGCGGGTCTTAC
TCCGCCCATCCCGCCCCTAACTCCGCCCAGTTCCGCCCATTCTCCGCCCCATGGCTGACTAATTTTTTTT
ATTTATGCAGAGGCCGAGGCCGCCTCGGCCTCTGAGCTATTCCAGAAGTAGTGAGGAGGCTTTTTTGGAG
GCCTAGGCTTTTGCAAAAAGCTAATTC
Features (pLannotate 1.2.2; 21 found; start..end, strand, type, name):
      2..570     +  rep_origin     ori: high-copy-number ColE1/pMB1/pBR322/pUC origin of replication
    603..1061    -  rep_origin     f1 ori (sequence partly withheld): f1 bacteriophage origin of replication; arrow indicates direction of (+) strand synthesis
   1049..1170    -  CDS            M13 gene IV (fragment) (sequence partly withheld): pIV; IV; phage assembly
   1272..1376    +  promoter       AmpR promoter: bla
   1377..2237    +  CDS            AmpR: β-lactamase; bla; confers resistance to ampicillin, carbenicillin, and related antibiotics
   2310..2689    +  enhancer       CMV enhancer: human cytomegalovirus immediate early enhancer
   2690..2893    +  promoter       CMV promoter: human cytomegalovirus (CMV) immediate early promoter
   2889..2922    +  LTR            5' LTR (truncated) (fragment): truncated 5' long terminal repeat (LTR) from HIV-1
   2938..2956    +  promoter       T7 promoter: promoter for bacteriophage T7 RNA polymerase
   3000..3242    +  CDS            CFP (fragment): cyan variant of GFP mammalian codon-optimized
   3258..4316    +  CDS            GNB5 (fragment): GNB5_HUMAN - Experimental evidence at protein level: Swiss-Prot protein existence level 1. Enhances GTPase-activating protein (GAP) activity of regulator of G protein signaling (RGS) proteins, hence involved in the termination of the signaling initiated by the G protein coupled receptors (GPCRs) by accelerating the GTP hydrolysis on the G-alpha subunits, thereby promoting their inactivation (Probable). Increases RGS9 GTPase-activating protein (GAP) activity, hence contributes to the deactivation of G protein signaling initiated by D(2) dopamine receptors (PubMed:27677260). May play an importan
   4369..4387    -  promoter       SP6 promoter: promoter for bacteriophage SP6 RNA polymerase
   4395..4469    +  CDS            small t antigen (fragment): SV40 (simian virus 40) small t antigen
   4471..4536    +  intron         small t intron: SV40 (simian virus 40) small t antigen intron
   4666..4686    +  CDS            SV40 NLS: nuclear localization signal of SV40 (simian virus 40) large T antigen
   4693..4827    +  CDS            LT_POVHA (fragment): Protein inferred from homology: Swiss-Prot protein existence level 3. Isoform large T antigen is a key early protein essential for both driving viral replication and inducing cellular transformation. Plays a role in viral genome replication by driving entry of quiescent cells into the cell cycle and by autoregulating the synthesis of viral early mRNA. Displays highly oncogenic activities by corrupting the host cellular checkpoint mechanisms that guard cell division and the transcription, replication, and repair of DNA. Participates in the modulation of cellular gene expression preceeding viral
   4852..4935    +  CDS            large T antigen (fragment): large T antigen from SV40 (simian virus 40)
   4958..5092    +  polyA_signal   SV40 poly(A) signal: SV40 polyadenylation signal
   5093..5461    -  CDS            VP2_POVMA (fragment): Experimental evidence at protein level: Swiss-Prot protein existence level 1. [Isoform VP3]: structural protein that resides within the core of the capsid surrounded by 72 VP1 pentamers. Following virus endocytosis and trafficking to the endoplasmic reticulum, VP2 and VP3 form oligomers and integrate into the endoplasmic reticulum membrane. Heterooligomer VP2-VP3 may create a viroporin for transporting the viral genome across the endoplasmic reticulum membrane to the cytoplasm. Nuclear entry of the viral DNA involves the selective exposure and importin recognition of VP2 or Vp3 nuclear localiz
   5829..5927    -  CDS            VP1_POVMP (fragment): Experimental evidence at protein level: Swiss-Prot protein existence level 1. Forms an icosahedral capsid with a T=7 symmetry and a 40 nm diameter. The capsid is composed of 72 pentamers linked to each other by disulfide bonds and associated with VP2 or VP3 proteins. Interacts with terminal alpha(2,3)-linked sialic acids on the cell surface to provide virion attachment to target cell. This attachment induces virion internalization predominantly through caveolin-mediated endocytosis. Once attached, the virion is internalized by caveolin- mediated endocytosis and traffics to the endoplasmic reti
   5938..6073    +  rep_origin     SV40 ori: SV40 origin of replication
