[The description below was written by a language model from this plasmid's Addgene catalogue record and pLannotate feature annotations shown in this document.]
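Description:
CFP(159-238)-beta-5 in pcDNAI/Amp is a 6,097 bp mammalian expression plasmid built on the Invitrogen pcDNAI/Amp backbone, whose polylinker was modified by adding a BglII site 3' of the BamHI site. It is maintained in E. coli at high copy through a ColE1/pUC-type origin and selected with ampicillin via the bla gene. An f1 origin is also present. The backbone carries an SV40 origin of replication, which permits episomal amplification in cells that supply large T antigen. Short matches to SV40 and polyomavirus coding sequences appear in the feature table. These are best read as non-expressed backbone remnants: the SV40 ones lie in the small t intron/polyadenylation region, and the polyomavirus ones lie next to the SV40 origin.

The payload is a bimolecular fluorescence complementation (BiFC) half. It consists of the carboxyl-terminal fragment of cyan fluorescent protein (residues 159-238, with a His-for-Asn substitution at position 164), fused through a short RSIAT linker to the amino terminus of the human G protein beta-5 subunit (GNB5). Transcription is driven by the CMV immediate-early enhancer and promoter. The transcript is processed using the downstream SV40 small t intron and SV40 poly(A) signal. T7 and SP6 promoters flank the insert and serve as sequencing primer sites.

The CFP fragment is not fluorescent by itself. When the construct is co-expressed with a partner carrying an amino-terminal CFP or YFP fragment, fused to a G gamma subunit or to RGS7, association of the two proteins reconstitutes a fluorescent signal. This lets beta-5 complex formation and subcellular targeting be followed in living cells.
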