Addgene plasmid #55763: CFP(159-238)-beta-5 in pcDNAI/Amp
Purpose: A carboxyl-terminal CFP fragment was fused to Gbeta-5. When co-expressed with an amino terminal CFP or YFP fragment fused to a Ggamma subunit or RGS7, a fluorescent signal is produced.
Depositing lab: Catherine Berlot. Depositing organization: Geisinger Health Center. Publication: Live cell analysis of G protein beta5 complex formation, function, and targeting. Yost EA, Mervine SM, Sabo JL, Hynes TR, Berlot CH. Mol Pharmacol. 2007 Oct;72(4):812-25. Epub 2007 Jun 27. 10.1124/mol.107.038075 PubMed 17596375.
Backbone
  Vector backbone: pcDNAI/Amp
  Backbone manufacturer: Invitrogen
  Backbone size w/o insert (bp): 4800
  Total vector size (bp): 6097
  Modifications to backbone: BglII introduced to polylinker of pcDNA1/amp 3' of BamHI site.
  Vector type: Mammalian Expression
Growth in bacteria
  Bacterial resistance: Ampicillin, 100 μg/mL
  Growth temperature: 37°C
  Growth strain: DH10B
  Copy number: High Copy
Gene/Insert
  Gene/Insert name: CFP(159-238)-beta-5 (alt name: gnb5)
  Species: H. sapiens (human); Aequorea victoria
  Insert size (bp): 1297
  Mutation: CFP(159-238) includes a substitution of His for Asn-164. GBeta-5 was amplified via PCR, which added an N-terminal linker sequence (RSIAT), a 5' BamHI site, and a 3' BglII site. Cloning into the BglII site of CFP(1-158) destroyed the BamHI site.
  Entrez Gene: GNB5 (a.k.a. GB5, HG2E, IDDCA, LADCI, LDMLS1, LDMLS2, gbeta5)
  Promoter: CMV
  Tag / fusion protein: CFP(159-238) was fused to the amino terminus of Gbeta5. (N terminal on insert)
  Cloning method: Restriction Enzyme; 5′ cloning site BamHI (not destroyed); 3′ cloning site BglII (not destroyed)
  Sequencing primers: 5′ T7; 3′ SP6
Resource information
  A portion of this plasmid was derived from a plasmid made by: pECFP was purchased from Clontech. Beta-5 cDNA was obtained from Janet Robishaw, Weis Center for Research, Geisinger Clinic, Danville, PA.
Terms and licenses: Academic/Nonprofit Terms; Industry Terms: Not Available to Industry
How to cite: CFP(159-238)-beta-5 in pcDNAI/Amp was a gift from Catherine Berlot (Addgene plasmid # 55763 ; http://n2t.net/addgene:55763 ; RRID:Addgene_55763)
