>Addgene plasmid #55763 | CFP(159-238)-beta-5 in pcDNAI/Amp | addgene partial sequence | sequence record 119240 | CMV-F 5'-CGCAAATGGGCGGTAGGCGTG-3'
TAGAGAACCCACTGCTTACTGGCTTATCGAAATTAATACGACTCACTATAGGGAGACCCAAGCTTGGTAC
CGAGCTCGGATCCGCCACCATGGGCAAGAACGGCATCAAGGCCCACTTCAAGATCCGCCACAACATCGAG
GACGGCAGCGTGCAGCTCGCCGACCACTACCAGCAGAACACCCCCATCGGCGACGGCCCCGTGCTGCTGC
CCGACAACCACTACCTGAGCACCCAGTCCGCCCTGAGCAAAGACCCCAACGAGAAGCGCGATCACATGGT
CCTGCTGGAGTTCGTGACCGCCGCCGGGATCACTCTCGGCATGGACGAGCTGTACAAGAGATCCATCGCA
ACCATGGCAACCGAGGGGCTGCACGAGAACGAGACGCTGGCGTCGCTGAAGAGCGAGGCCGAGAGCCTCA
AGGGCAAGCTGGAGGAGGAGCGAGCCAAGCTGCACGATGTGGAGCTGCACCAGGTGGCGGAGCGGGTGGA
GGCCCTGGGGCAGTTTGTCATGAAGACCAGAAGGACCCTCAAAGGCCACGGGAACAAAGTCCTGTGCATG
GACTGGTGCAAAGATAAGAGGAGGATCGTGAGCTCGTCACAGGATGGGAAGGTGATCGTGTGGGATTCCT
TCACCACAAACAAGGAGCACGCGGTCACCATGCCCTGCACGTGGGTGATGGCATGTGCTTATGCCCCATC
GGGATGTGCCATTGCTTGTGGTGGTTTGGATAATAAGTGTTCTGTGTACCCCTTGACGTTTGACAAAAAT
GAAAACATGGCTGCCAAAAAGAAGTCTGTTGCTATGCACACCAACTACCT
