>Addgene plasmid #55763 | CFP(159-238)-beta-5 in pcDNAI/Amp | addgene partial sequence | sequence record 119241 | SP6 5'-ATTTAGGTGACACTATAG-3'
ATCTTTAGGCCCAGACTCTGAGGGTATGATCCCATGATCCAGAGCAGAAAGCAGTCCCATCGGGGGAAAC
TCGTAGAGTGCTAACGCGGTTTTCATGTCCAAACAGGATGGAGACCCGGGACCCTTTGAGAACATCCCAG
ACGTTGATAGTGTAATCATTGTATCCAGCAAACAGCAGGCGACCACTGAGGGAGAAGTCCACGCTGGATG
CTCCAAATATGATGCTTTCTTTGGAATAGATGGCAACCTCCCTATCTGCCCGCAGGTCATAGAGGCGACA
CGTAGCGTCATCTGACCCTGAAGCAAAGGCATCTCCACTGGGGTAGTACCGGACACTGTTGATGTCAGAT
TCATGTGTTTCAAAGGCCTGCACGCACTGGCCGGAGCGCATGTCCCACACCATGGCTTTCTTGTCACATC
CCCCAGACACGAAGGTGTTTCCAGTTTCTGAGGGGGCCAGGTCCAAGCAGAGGACGTCAGCCCCATGTCC
GTGGAAGCTCTGCAGCAGCTGCCCGCTCTCCACGTCCCACAGGGCACATGTGCCATCGCCGCTCGCTGTC
AGGATCTGCATGTCAGAGTTGGTGAAGCTGCAGGCCGACAGGTAGTTGGTGTGCATAGCAACAGACTTCT
TTTTGGCAGCCATGTTTTCATTTTTGTCAAACGTCAAGGGGTACACAGAACACTTATTATCCAAACCACC
ACAAGCAATGGCACATCCCGATGGGGCATAAGCACATGCCATCACCCACGTGCAGGGCATGGTGACCGCG
